Addgene plasmid #209569: pCAGIG-FLAG-SHTN1S
Purpose: Mammalian expression of Shtn1 short isoform
Depositing lab: Sika Zheng. Depositing organization: University of California, Riverside. Publication: Axonogenesis Is Coordinated by Neuron-Specific Alternative Splicing Programming and Splicing Regulator PTBP2. Zhang M, Ergin V, Lin L, Stork C, Chen L, Zheng S. Neuron. 2019 Feb 20;101(4):690-706.e10. doi: 10.1016/j.neuron.2019.01.022. Epub 2019 Feb 4. PubMed 30733148.
Backbone
  Vector backbone: pCAGIG
  Vector type: Mammalian Expression
Growth in bacteria
  Bacterial resistance: Ampicillin, 100 μg/mL
  Growth temperature: 37°C
  Growth strain: DH5alpha
  Copy number: High Copy
Gene/Insert
  Gene/Insert name: Shtn1 short isoform (alt name: Shootin1; mKIAA1598; 4930506M07Rik)
  Species: M. musculus (mouse)
  Entrez Gene: 4930506M07Rik (a.k.a. KIAA1598, Kiaa1598, Shootin1, mKIAA1598)
  Cloning method: Restriction Enzyme; 5′ cloning site Unknown (unknown if destroyed)
Terms and licenses: Academic/Nonprofit Terms; Industry Terms: Not Available to Industry
How to cite: pCAGIG-FLAG-SHTN1S was a gift from Sika Zheng (Addgene plasmid # 209569 ; http://n2t.net/addgene:209569 ; RRID:Addgene_209569)
