[The description below was written by a language model from this plasmid's Addgene catalogue record and pLannotate feature annotations shown in this document.]
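Description:
pCAGIG-FLAG-SHTN1S is a 7.5 kb mammalian expression plasmid built on the pCAGIG backbone and designed to produce the short isoform of mouse Shtn1 (Shootin1, also known as Kiaa1598). It is propagated in E. coli as a high-copy plasmid through a ColE1/pUC-type origin and selected with ampicillin via the β-lactamase gene and its own promoter. The backbone also carries remnants of lac regulatory sequence, short lacI fragments, an SV40 origin of replication and an SV40 polyadenylation signal. The SV40 origin can support episomal replication in cells that express large T antigen.

Expression is driven by the composite CAG promoter, annotated here as the CMV immediate-early enhancer, the chicken β-actin promoter and a chimeric β-actin/β-globin intron, which together give strong, broadly active transcription in mammalian cells. The short HBB fragment called just downstream most likely reflects rabbit β-globin sequence at the end of this intron cassette rather than a separate payload. An N-terminal FLAG epitope sits directly in front of the Shtn1 coding sequence, allowing detection or immunoprecipitation of the protein with anti-FLAG antibodies. Downstream, an EMCV IRES directs translation of EGFP from the same bicistronic transcript, which ends at a rabbit β-globin poly(A) signal. Transfected cells are therefore marked by green fluorescence without EGFP being fused to Shootin1.

Shootin1 functions in neuronal polarization and axon outgrowth. The associated study concerns neuron-specific alternative splicing during axonogenesis, so the plasmid is suited to isoform-specific overexpression in neurons or cell lines. The cloning sites used for the insert are not recorded.
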