Features (pLannotate 1.2.2; 20 found; start..end, strand, type, name):
      5..384     +  enhancer       CMV enhancer: human cytomegalovirus immediate early enhancer
    386..662     +  promoter       chicken β-actin promoter: No description available
    663..1679    +  intron         chimeric intron: chimera between introns from chicken β-actin and rabbit β-globin
   1677..1733    +  CDS            HBB (fragment): HBB_LEPEU - Experimental evidence at protein level: Swiss-Prot protein existence level 1. Involved in oxygen transport from the lung to the various peripheral tissues. From Lepus europaeus (European hare).
   1751..1771    +  CDS            FLAG (fragment): FLAG® epitope tag, followed by an enterokinase cleavage site
   1772..3175    +  CDS            Shtn1 (fragment): SHOT1_MOUSE - Also known as Kiaa1598. Experimental evidence at protein level: Swiss-Prot protein existence level 1. Involved in the generation of internal asymmetric signals required for neuronal polarization and neurite outgrowth (PubMed:23864681). Mediates netrin-1-induced F-actin-substrate coupling or 'clutch engagement' within the axon growth cone through activation of CDC42, RAC1 and PAK1-dependent signaling pathway, thereby converting the F-actin retrograde flow into traction forces, concomitantly with filopodium extension and axon outgrowth. Plays a role in cytoskeletal organization by
   3292..3754    +  misc_feature   IRES: internal ribosome entry site (IRES) of the encephalomyocarditis virus (EMCV)
   3768..4487    +  CDS            EGFP: the original enhanced GFP (Yang et al., 1996) mammalian codon-optimized
   4616..4671    +  polyA_signal   β-globin poly(A) signal: rabbit β-globin polyadenylation signal (Gil and Proudfoot, 1987)
   5056..5072    -  protein_bind   lac operator: The lac repressor binds to the lac operator to inhibit transcription in E. coli. This inhibition can be relieved by adding lactose or isopropyl-β-D-thiogalactopyranoside (IPTG). lac repressor encoded by lacI
   5080..5110    -  promoter       lac promoter: promoter for the E. coli lac operon
   5125..5146    -  protein_bind   CAP binding site: CAP binding activates transcription in the presence of cAMP. E. coli catabolite activator protein
   5159..5198    -  CDS            lacI (fragment): lac repressor; lacI; The lac repressor binds to the lac operator to inhibit transcription in E. coli. This inhibition can be relieved by adding lactose or isopropyl-β-D-thiogalactopyranoside (IPTG).
   5205..5227    +  promoter       SV40 promoter (fragment): SV40 enhancer and early promoter
   5251..5386    +  rep_origin     SV40 ori: SV40 origin of replication
   5406..5540    +  polyA_signal   SV40 poly(A) signal: SV40 polyadenylation signal
   5542..5596    -  CDS            lacI (fragment): lac repressor; lacI; The lac repressor binds to the lac operator to inhibit transcription in E. coli. This inhibition can be relieved by adding lactose or isopropyl-β-D-thiogalactopyranoside (IPTG).
   5779..6367    -  rep_origin     ori: high-copy-number ColE1/pMB1/pBR322/pUC origin of replication
   6538..7398    -  CDS            AmpR: β-lactamase; bla; confers resistance to ampicillin, carbenicillin, and related antibiotics
   7399..7503    -  promoter       AmpR promoter: bla
>Addgene plasmid #209569 | pCAGIG-FLAG-SHTN1S | addgene full sequence | sequence record 413367 | Addgene NGS Result
GGTCGACATTGATTATTGACTAGTTATTAATAGTAATCAATTACGGGGTCATTAGTTCATAGCCCATATA
TGGAGTTCCGCGTTACATAACTTACGGTAAATGGCCCGCCTGGCTGACCGCCCAACGACCCCCGCCCATT
GACGTCAATAATGACGTATGTTCCCATAGTAACGCCAATAGGGACTTTCCATTGACGTCAATGGGTGGAG
TATTTACGGTAAACTGCCCACTTGGCAGTACATCAAGTGTATCATATGCCAAGTACGCCCCCTATTGACG
TCAATGACGGTAAATGGCCCGCCTGGCATTATGCCCAGTACATGACCTTATGGGACTTTCCTACTTGGCA
GTACATCTACGTATTAGTCATCGCTATTACCATGGTCGAGGTGAGCCCCACGTTCTGCTTCACTCTCCCC
ATCTCCCCCCCCTCCCCACCCCCAATTTTGTATTTATTTATTTTTTAATTATTTTGTGCAGCGATGGGGG
CGGGGGGGGGGGGGGGCGCGCGCCAGGCGGGGCGGGGCGGGGCGAGGGGCGGGGCGGGGCGAGGCGGAGA
GGTGCGGCGGCAGCCAATCAGAGCGGCGCGCTCCGAAAGTTTCCTTTTATGGCGAGGCGGCGGCGGCGGC
GGCCCTATAAAAAGCGAAGCGCGCGGCGGGCGGGAGTCGCTGCGCGCTGCCTTCGCCCCGTGCCCCGCTC
CGCCGCCGCCTCGCGCCGCCCGCCCCGGCTCTGACTGACCGCGTTACTCCCACAGGTGAGCGGGCGGGAC
GGCCCTTCTCCTCCGGGCTGTAATTAGCGCTTGGTTTAATGACGGCTTGTTTCTTTTCTGTGGCTGCGTG
AAAGCCTTGAGGGGCTCCGGGAGGGCCCTTTGTGCGGGGGGAGCGGCTCGGGGGGTGCGTGCGTGTGTGT
GTGCGTGGGGAGCGCCGCGTGCGGCTCCGCGCTGCCCGGCGGCTGTGAGCGCTGCGGGCGCGGCGCGGGG
CTTTGTGCGCTCCGCAGTGTGCGCGAGGGGAGCGCGGCCGGGGGCGGTGCCCCGCGGTGCGGGGGGGGCT
GCGAGGGGAACAAAGGCTGCGTGCGGGGTGTGTGCGTGGGGGGGTGAGCAGGGGGTGTGGGCGCGTCGGT
CGGGCTGCAACCCCCCCTGCACCCCCCTCCCCGAGTTGCTGAGCACGGCCCGGCTTCGGGTGCGGGGCTC
CGTACGGGGCGTGGCGCGGGGCTCGCCGTGCCGGGCGGGGGGTGGCGGCAGGTGGGGGTGCCGGGCGGGG
CGGGGCCGCCTCGGGCCGGGGAGGGCTCGGGGGAGGGGCGCGGCGGCCCCCGGAGCGCCGGCGGCTGTCG
AGGCGCGGCGAGCCGCAGCCATTGCCTTTTATGGTAATCGTGCGAGAGGGCGCAGGGACTTCCTTTGTCC
CAAATCTGTGCGGAGCCGAAATCTGGGAGGCGCCGCCGCACCCCCTCTAGCGGGCGCGGGGCGAAGCGGT
GCGGCGCCGGCAGGAAGGAAATGGGCGGGGAGGGCCTTCGTGCGTCGCCGCGCCGCCGTCCCCTTCTCCC
TCTCCAGCCTCGGGGCTGTCCGCGGGGGGACGGCTGCCTTCGGGGGGGACGGGGCAGGGCGGGGTTCGGC
TTCTGGCGTGTGACCGGCGGCTCTAGAGCCTCTGCTAACCATGTTCATGCCTTCTTCTTTTTCCTACAGC
TCCTGGGCAACGTGCTGGTTATTGTGCTGTCTCATCATTTTGGCAAAGAATTCCTCGAGCCACCATGGAC
TACAAGGACGACGACGACAAGAACAGCTCGGACGAGGAGAAGCAGCTGCAGCTCATCACCAGCTTGAAGG
AGCAAGCCATTGGCGAATATGAAGACCTTCGAGCAGAGAACCAGAAAACAAAGGAGAAGTGTGACAAAAT
TAGGCAAGAACGAGATGAAGCTGTTAAAAAACTGGAAGAGTTTCAGAAAATTTCACATATGGTTATAGAG
GAGGTGAATTTCATGCAGAACCATCTTGAAATAGAGAAGACATGTCGAGAGAGCGCTGAAGCCTTGGCGA
CAAAGCTAAATAAAGAAAATAAAACACTGAAAAGAATCAGCATGCTATACATGGCCAAACTGGGGCCAGA
CGTAATTACAGAGGAGATAAACATTGATGATGATGACCCAGCCACCGACACAGATGCTGCGGCTGAGACC
TGTGTGTCTGTTCAGTGTCAGAAGCAAATCAAAGAACTTCGAGATCAAATTGTGTCTGTTCAGGAAGAAA
AGAAGGTGTTAGCCATCGAGCTGGAAAACCTCAAGAGCAAACTCGGGGAGGTGATGGAGGAGGTAAATAA
AGTTAAGCAAGAAAAAGCTGTTTTAAATTCAGAAGTCCTTGAGCAGAGGAAAGTCTTAGAAAAATGCAAC
AGAGTGTCCATGTTGGCTGTTGAAGAGTATGAGGAACTGCAAGTGAACCTGGAACTGGAGAAGGACCTTC
GCAAGAAAGCAGAGTCTTTTGCACAAGAGATGTTCATTGAACAAAACAAACTGAAGAGACAAAGCCACCT
TCTGCTGCAGAGCTCCCTTCCTGACCAGCAGCTTTTGAAAGCTTTAGACGAAAACGCAAAACTTATCCAG
CAGCTTGAAGAAGAGAGGATCCAGCATCAGAAAAAGGTCAAAGAGCTGGAGGAGCGGCTGGAGAATGAAG
CACTTCACAAAGAGATCCATAACCTCAGACAACAGCTGGAGCTTCTGGAAGACGACAAGAGGGAGCTAGA
GCAGAAATACCAGAGCTCGGAGGAGAAGGCCCGGAACCTGAAGCATTCAGTGGATGAACTTCAGAAGCGA
GTGAACCAGTCTGAGAATTCGGTACCTCCCCCGCCTCCTCCTCCTCCACCTCTCCCCCCTCCACCTCCCA
ATCCAATCCGGTCCCTCATGTCTATGATCCGGAAGCGATCTCACCCCAGTGGCAATAGTGCTAAGAAAGA
AAAGACAACTCAGCCAGAGACAGCTGAGGAAGTCACAGACCTGAAGAGGCAAGCAGTGGAAGAGATGATG
GACAGAATTAAGAAGGGAGTTCATCTTAGACCGGTTAACCAGACAGCCAGACCCAAGGCAAAGCCAGACT
CTCTCAAGGGCTCAGAAAGTGCGGTGGATGAGCTGAAGGGAATCCTGGCCTCCCAGTAATCGAGGATATC
GCGGCCGCTACGTAAATTCCGCCCCCCCCCCCCCTCTCCCTCCCCCCCCCCTAACGTTACTGGCCGAAGC
CGCTTGGAATAAGGCCGGTGTGCGTTTGTCTATATGTTATTTTCCACCATATTGCCGTCTTTTGGCAATG
TGAGGGCCCGGAAACCTGGCCCTGTCTTCTTGACGAGCATTCCTAGGGGTCTTTCCCCTCTCGCCAAAGG
AATGCAAGGTCTGTTGAATGTCGTGAAGGAAGCAGTTCCTCTGGAAGCTTCTTGAAGACAAACAACGTCT
GTAGCGACCCTTTGCAGGCAGCGGAACCCCCCACCTGGCGACAGGTGCCTCTGCGGCCAAAAGCCACGTG
TATAAGATACACCTGCAAAGGCGGCACAACCCCAGTGCCACGTTGTGAGTTGGATAGTTGTGGAAAGAGT
CAAATGGCTCTCCTCAAGCGTATTCAACAAGGGGCTGAAGGATGCCCAGAAGGTACCCCATTGTATGGGA
TCTGATCTGGGGCCTCGGTGCACATGCTTTACATGTGTTTAGTCGAGGTTAAAAAAACGTCTAGGCCCCC
CGAACCACGGGGACGTGGTTTTCCTTTGAAAAACACGATGATAATATGGCCACAACCATGGTGAGCAAGG
GCGAGGAGCTGTTCACCGGGGTGGTGCCCATCCTGGTCGAGCTGGACGGCGACGTAAACGGCCACAAGTT
CAGCGTGTCCGGCGAGGGCGAGGGCGATGCCACCTACGGCAAGCTGACCCTGAAGTTCATCTGCACCACC
GGCAAGCTGCCCGTGCCCTGGCCCACCCTCGTGACCACCCTGACCTACGGCGTGCAGTGCTTCAGCCGCT
ACCCCGACCACATGAAGCAGCACGACTTCTTCAAGTCCGCCATGCCCGAAGGCTACGTCCAGGAGCGCAC
CATCTTCTTCAAGGACGACGGCAACTACAAGACCCGCGCCGAGGTGAAGTTCGAGGGCGACACCCTGGTG
AACCGCATCGAGCTGAAGGGCATCGACTTCAAGGAGGACGGCAACATCCTGGGGCACAAGCTGGAGTACA
ACTACAACAGCCACAACGTCTATATCATGGCCGACAAGCAGAAGAACGGCATCAAGGTGAACTTCAAGAT
CCGCCACAACATCGAGGACGGCAGCGTGCAGCTCGCCGACCACTACCAGCAGAACACCCCCATCGGCGAC
GGCCCCGTGCTGCTGCCCGACAACCACTACCTGAGCACCCAGTCCGCCCTGAGCAAAGACCCCAACGAGA
AGCGCGATCACATGGTCCTGCTGGAGTTCGTGACCGCCGCCGGGATCACTCTCGGCATGGACGAGCTGTA
CAAGTAAAGCGGCCGGCCGCCAGCACAGTGGTCGATCGACCAATGCCCTGGCTCACAAATACCACTGAGA
TCTTTTTCCCTCTGCCAAAAATTATGGGGACATCATGAAGCCCCTTGAGCATCTGACTTCTGGCTAATAA
AGGAAATTTATTTTCATTGCAATAGTGTGTTGGAATTTTTTGTGTCTCTCACTCGGAAGGACATATGGGA
GGGCAAATCATTTAAAACATCAGAATGAGTATTTGGTTTAGAGTTTGGCAACATATGCCCATATGCTGGC
TGCCATGAACAAAGGTTGGCTATAAAGAGGTCATCAGTATATGAAACAGCCCCCTGCTGTCCATTCCTTA
TTCCATAGAAAAGCCTTGACTTGAGGTTAGATTTTTTTTATATTTTGTTTTGTGTTATTTTTTTCTTTAA
CATCCCTAAAATTTTCCTTACATGTTTTACTAGCCAGATTTTTCCTCCTCTCCTGACTACTCCCAGTCAT
AGCTGTCCCTCTTCTCTTATGGAGATCCCTCGACCTGCAGCCCAAGCTTGGCGTAATCATGGTCATAGCT
GTTTCCTGTGTGAAATTGTTATCCGCTCACAATTCCACACAACATACGAGCCGGAAGCATAAAGTGTAAA
GCCTGGGGTGCCTAATGAGTGAGCTAACTCACATTAATTGCGTTGCGCTCACTGCCCGCTTTCCAGTCGG
GAAACCTGTCGTGCCAGCGGATCCGCATCTCAATTAGTCAGCAACCATAGTCCCGCCCCTAACTCCGCCC
ATCCCGCCCCTAACTCCGCCCAGTTCCGCCCATTCTCCGCCCCATGGCTGACTAATTTTTTTTATTTATG
CAGAGGCCGAGGCCGCCTCGGCCTCTGAGCTATTCCAGAAGTAGTGAGGAGGCTTTTTTGGAGGCCTAGG
CTTTTGCAAAAAGCTAACTTGTTTATTGCAGCTTATAATGGTTACAAATAAAGCAATAGCATCACAAATT
TCACAAATAAAGCATTTTTTTCACTGCATTCTAGTTGTGGTTTGTCCAAACTCATCAATGTATCTTATCA
TGTCTGGATCCGCTGCATTAATGAATCGGCCAACGCGCGGGGAGAGGCGGTTTGCGTATTGGGCGCTCTT
CCGCTTCCTCGCTCACTGACTCGCTGCGCTCGGTCGTTCGGCTGCGGCGAGCGGTATCAGCTCACTCAAA
GGCGGTAATACGGTTATCCACAGAATCAGGGGATAACGCAGGAAAGAACATGTGAGCAAAAGGCCAGCAA
AAGGCCAGGAACCGTAAAAAGGCCGCGTTGCTGGCGTTTTTCCATAGGCTCCGCCCCCCTGACGAGCATC
ACAAAAATCGACGCTCAAGTCAGAGGTGGCGAAACCCGACAGGACTATAAAGATACCAGGCGTTTCCCCC
TGGAAGCTCCCTCGTGCGCTCTCCTGTTCCGACCCTGCCGCTTACCGGATACCTGTCCGCCTTTCTCCCT
TCGGGAAGCGTGGCGCTTTCTCATAGCTCACGCTGTAGGTATCTCAGTTCGGTGTAGGTCGTTCGCTCCA
AGCTGGGCTGTGTGCACGAACCCCCCGTTCAGCCCGACCGCTGCGCCTTATCCGGTAACTATCGTCTTGA
GTCCAACCCGGTAAGACACGACTTATCGCCACTGGCAGCAGCCACTGGTAACAGGATTAGCAGAGCGAGG
TATGTAGGCGGTGCTACAGAGTTCTTGAAGTGGTGGCCTAACTACGGCTACACTAGAAGAACAGTATTTG
GTATCTGCGCTCTGCTGAAGCCAGTTACCTTCGGAAAAAGAGTTGGTAGCTCTTGATCCGGCAAACAAAC
CACCGCTGGTAGCGGTGGTTTTTTTGTTTGCAAGCAGCAGATTACGCGCAGAAAAAAAGGATCTCAAGAA
GATCCTTTGATCTTTTCTACGGGGTCTGACGCTCAGTGGAACGAAAACTCACGTTAAGGGATTTTGGTCA
TGAGATTATCAAAAAGGATCTTCACCTAGATCCTTTTAAATTAAAAATGAAGTTTTAAATCAATCTAAAG
TATATATGAGTAAACTTGGTCTGACAGTTACCAATGCTTAATCAGTGAGGCACCTATCTCAGCGATCTGT
CTATTTCGTTCATCCATAGTTGCCTGACTCCCCGTCGTGTAGATAACTACGATACGGGAGGGCTTACCAT
CTGGCCCCAGTGCTGCAATGATACCGCGAGACCCACGCTCACCGGCTCCAGATTTATCAGCAATAAACCA
GCCAGCCGGAAGGGCCGAGCGCAGAAGTGGTCCTGCAACTTTATCCGCCTCCATCCAGTCTATTAATTGT
TGCCGGGAAGCTAGAGTAAGTAGTTCGCCAGTTAATAGTTTGCGCAACGTTGTTGCCATTGCTACAGGCA
TCGTGGTGTCACGCTCGTCGTTTGGTATGGCTTCATTCAGCTCCGGTTCCCAACGATCAAGGCGAGTTAC
ATGATCCCCCATGTTGTGCAAAAAAGCGGTTAGCTCCTTCGGTCCTCCGATCGTTGTCAGAAGTAAGTTG
GCCGCAGTGTTATCACTCATGGTTATGGCAGCACTGCATAATTCTCTTACTGTCATGCCATCCGTAAGAT
GCTTTTCTGTGACTGGTGAGTACTCAACCAAGTCATTCTGAGAATAGTGTATGCGGCGACCGAGTTGCTC
TTGCCCGGCGTCAATACGGGATAATACCGCGCCACATAGCAGAACTTTAAAAGTGCTCATCATTGGAAAA
CGTTCTTCGGGGCGAAAACTCTCAAGGATCTTACCGCTGTTGAGATCCAGTTCGATGTAACCCACTCGTG
CACCCAACTGATCTTCAGCATCTTTTACTTTCACCAGCGTTTCTGGGTGAGCAAAAACAGGAAGGCAAAA
TGCCGCAAAAAAGGGAATAAGGGCGACACGGAAATGTTGAATACTCATACTCTTCCTTTTTCAATATTAT
TGAAGCATTTATCAGGGTTATTGTCTCATGAGCGGATACATATTTGAATGTATTTAGAAAAATAAACAAA
TAGGGGTTCCGCGCACATTTCCCCGAAAAGTGCCACCTG
